Addgene plasmid #113836: CAG-loxP-3xpA-sfGFP-tdTomato T2A -APGST XE
Purpose: Superfolder GFP and tdTomato linked by T2A (-APGST linker)
Depositing lab: Mario Capecchi. Depositing organization: University of Utah.
Backbone
  Vector backbone: Custom
  Vector type: Mammalian Expression
Growth in bacteria
  Bacterial resistance: Ampicillin, 100 μg/mL
  Growth temperature: 30°C
  Growth strain: DH10B
  Copy number: High Copy
Gene/Insert
  Gene/Insert name: sfGFP-T2A-tdTomato
Terms and licenses: Academic/Nonprofit Terms; Industry Terms: Not Available to Industry
How to cite: CAG-loxP-3xpA-sfGFP-tdTomato T2A -APGST XE was a gift from Mario Capecchi (Addgene plasmid # 113836 ; http://n2t.net/addgene:113836 ; RRID:Addgene_113836)
