[The description below was written by a language model from this plasmid's Addgene catalogue record and pLannotate feature annotations shown in this document.]
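Description:
CAG-loxP-3xpA-sfGFP-tdTomato T2A -APGST XE is a mammalian expression plasmid of about 8.9 kb built on a custom backbone. It carries a Cre-dependent, two-colour fluorescent reporter cassette. In E. coli it is maintained through a high-copy ColE1/pUC-type origin and selected with ampicillin via the β-lactamase gene. An f1 phage origin, a T7 promoter and remnants of lac/lacZα cloning-vector sequence are also annotated. No mammalian selection marker appears in the feature table.

Expression is driven by the CAG promoter, made up of the CMV immediate-early enhancer, the chicken β-actin promoter and the chimeric β-actin/β-globin intron, which gives strong, broadly active transcription in mammalian cells. Directly downstream sits a loxP-flanked stop cassette of three tandem SV40 polyadenylation signals, each with a short SV40 large T fragment. This cassette terminates transcripts before they reach the reporter, and Cre-mediated recombination between the two same-orientation loxP sites excises it. After excision the promoter reads into a single open reading frame encoding superfolder GFP followed by tdTomato. According to the catalogue entry the two are joined by a T2A ribosome-skipping peptide, which is not separately annotated but would fall in the short gap between the two coding sequences. The "-APGST" in the name refers to a linker variant at this junction, though the record does not explain the designation further. A WPRE enhances transcript stability and expression, and a bGH polyadenylation signal ends the message.

The stated purpose is simply sfGFP and tdTomato linked by T2A. The design is consistent with comparing green and red outputs from one transcript, for example to assess 2A separation, but the record does not state a specific application.
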