Features (pLannotate 1.2.2; 27 found; start..end, strand, type, name):
     24..128     +  promoter       AmpR promoter: bla
    129..989     +  CDS            AmpR: β-lactamase; bla; confers resistance to ampicillin, carbenicillin, and related antibiotics
   1160..1748    +  rep_origin     ori: high-copy-number ColE1/pMB1/pBR322/pUC origin of replication
   1931..2023    +  CDS            lacI (fragment): lac repressor; lacI; The lac repressor binds to the lac operator to inhibit transcription in E. coli. This inhibition can be relieved by adding lactose or isopropyl-β-D-thiogalactopyranoside (IPTG).
   2036..2057    +  protein_bind   CAP binding site: CAP binding activates transcription in the presence of cAMP. E. coli catabolite activator protein
   2072..2102    +  promoter       lac promoter: promoter for the E. coli lac operon
   2110..2126    +  protein_bind   lac operator: The lac repressor binds to the lac operator to inhibit transcription in E. coli. This inhibition can be relieved by adding lactose or isopropyl-β-D-thiogalactopyranoside (IPTG). lac repressor encoded by lacI
   2406..2785    +  enhancer       CMV enhancer: human cytomegalovirus immediate early enhancer
   2787..3064    +  promoter       chicken β-actin promoter: No description available
   3065..4081    +  intron         chimeric intron: chimera between introns from chicken β-actin and rabbit β-globin
   4141..4174    +  protein_bind   loxP: Cre-mediated recombination occurs in the 8-bp core sequence (GCATACAT). Cre recombinase
   4177..4202    +  misc_feature   MCS (fragment): pBluescript multiple cloning site
   4202..4284    +  CDS            large T antigen (fragment): large T antigen from SV40 (simian virus 40)
   4307..4428    +  polyA_signal   SV40 poly(A) signal: SV40 polyadenylation signal
   4435..4517    +  CDS            large T antigen (fragment): large T antigen from SV40 (simian virus 40)
   4540..4661    +  polyA_signal   SV40 poly(A) signal: SV40 polyadenylation signal
   4668..4750    +  CDS            large T antigen (fragment): large T antigen from SV40 (simian virus 40)
   4773..4894    +  polyA_signal   SV40 poly(A) signal: SV40 polyadenylation signal
   4917..4950    +  protein_bind   loxP: Cre-mediated recombination occurs in the 8-bp core sequence (GCATACAT). Cre recombinase
   4960..5673    +  CDS            Superfolder GFP: Superfolder GFP is a basic (constitutively fluorescent) green fluorescent protein published in 2005, derived from Aequorea victoria. It is reported to be a very rapidly-maturing weak dimer.
   5749..7176    +  CDS            tdTomato: tdTomato is a basic (constitutively fluorescent) orange fluorescent protein published in 2004, derived from Discosoma sp.. It is reported to be a somewhat slowly-maturing tandem dimer with low acid sensitivity.
   7187..7772    +  misc_feature   WPRE: woodchuck hepatitis virus posttranscriptional regulatory element
   7817..8041    +  polyA_signal   bGH poly(A) signal: bovine growth hormone polyadenylation signal
   8045..8066    +  promoter       SV40 promoter (fragment): SV40 enhancer and early promoter
   8239..8257    -  promoter       T7 promoter: promoter for bacteriophage T7 RNA polymerase
   8260..8417    +  CDS            lacZα (fragment): LacZα fragment of β-galactosidase; lacZ fragment
   8449..8877    -  rep_origin     f1 ori (sequence partly withheld): f1 bacteriophage origin of replication; arrow indicates direction of (+) strand synthesis
>Addgene plasmid #113836 | CAG-loxP-3xpA-sfGFP-tdTomato T2A -APGST XE | addgene full sequence | sequence record 226926 | Addgene  NGS Result
GTGGCACTTTTCGGGGAAATGTGCGCGGAACCCCTATTTGTTTATTTTTCTAAATACATTCAAATATGTA
TCCGCTCATGAGACAATAACCCTGATAAATGCTTCAATAATATTGAAAAAGGAAGAGTATGAGTATTCAA
CATTTCCGTGTCGCCCTTATTCCCTTTTTTGCGGCATTTTGCCTTCCTGTTTTTGCTCACCCAGAAACGC
TGGTGAAAGTAAAAGATGCTGAAGATCAGTTGGGTGCACGAGTGGGTTACATCGAACTGGATCTCAACAG
CGGTAAGATCCTTGAGAGTTTTCGCCCCGAAGAACGTTTTCCAATGATGAGCACTTTTAAAGTTCTGCTA
TGTGGCGCGGTATTATCCCGTATTGACGCCGGGCAAGAGCAACTCGGTCGCCGCATACACTATTCTCAGA
ATGACTTGGTTGAGTACTCACCAGTCACAGAAAAGCATCTTACGGATGGCATGACAGTAAGAGAATTATG
CAGTGCTGCCATAACCATGAGTGATAACACTGCGGCCAACTTACTTCTGACAACGATCGGAGGACCGAAG
GAGCTAACCGCTTTTTTGCACAACATGGGGGATCATGTAACTCGCCTTGATCGTTGGGAACCGGAGCTGA
ATGAAGCCATACCAAACGACGAGCGTGACACCACGATGCCTGTAGCAATGGCAACAACGTTGCGCAAACT
ATTAACTGGCGAACTACTTACTCTAGCTTCCCGGCAACAATTAATAGACTGGATGGAGGCGGATAAAGTT
GCAGGACCACTTCTGCGCTCGGCCCTTCCGGCTGGCTGGTTTATTGCTGATAAATCTGGAGCCGGTGAGC
GTGGGTCTCGCGGTATCATTGCAGCACTGGGGCCAGATGGTAAGCCCTCCCGTATCGTAGTTATCTACAC
GACGGGGAGTCAGGCAACTATGGATGAACGAAATAGACAGATCGCTGAGATAGGTGCCTCACTGATTAAG
CATTGGTAACTGTCAGACCAAGTTTACTCATATATACTTTAGATTGATTTAAAACTTCATTTTTAATTTA
AAAGGATCTAGGTGAAGATCCTTTTTGATAATCTCATGACCAAAATCCCTTAACGTGAGTTTTCGTTCCA
CTGAGCGTCAGACCCCGTAGAAAAGATCAAAGGATCTTCTTGAGATCCTTTTTTTCTGCGCGTAATCTGC
TGCTTGCAAACAAAAAAACCACCGCTACCAGCGGTGGTTTGTTTGCCGGATCAAGAGCTACCAACTCTTT
TTCCGAAGGTAACTGGCTTCAGCAGAGCGCAGATACCAAATACTGTTCTTCTAGTGTAGCCGTAGTTAGG
CCACCACTTCAAGAACTCTGTAGCACCGCCTACATACCTCGCTCTGCTAATCCTGTTACCAGTGGCTGCT
GCCAGTGGCGATAAGTCGTGTCTTACCGGGTTGGACTCAAGACGATAGTTACCGGATAAGGCGCAGCGGT
CGGGCTGAACGGGGGGTTCGTGCACACAGCCCAGCTTGGAGCGAACGACCTACACCGAACTGAGATACCT
ACAGCGTGAGCTATGAGAAAGCGCCACGCTTCCCGAAGGGAGAAAGGCGGACAGGTATCCGGTAAGCGGC
AGGGTCGGAACAGGAGAGCGCACGAGGGAGCTTCCAGGGGGAAACGCCTGGTATCTTTATAGTCCTGTCG
GGTTTCGCCACCTCTGACTTGAGCGTCGATTTTTGTGATGCTCGTCAGGGGGGCGGAGCCTATGGAAAAA
CGCCAGCAACGCGGCCTTTTTACGGTTCCTGGCCTTTTGCTGGCCTTTTGCTCACATGTTCTTTCCTGCG
TTATCCCCTGATTCTGTGGATAACCGTATTACCGCCTTTGAGTGAGCTGATACCGCTCGCCGCAGCCGAA
CGACCGAGCGCAGCGAGTCAGTGAGCGAGGAAGCGGAAGAGCGCCCAATACGCAAACCGCCTCTCCCCGC
GCGTTGGCCGATTCATTAATGCAGCTGGCACGACAGGTTTCCCGACTGGAAAGCGGGCAGTGAGCGCAAC
GCAATTAATGTGAGTTAGCTCACTCATTAGGCACCCCAGGCTTTACACTTTATGCTTCCGGCTCGTATGT
TGTGTGGAATTGTGAGCGGATAACAATTTCACACAGGAAACAGCTATGACCATGATTACGCCAAGCGCGC
AATTAAGTTTAAACAAGGGCAGGATGTGTCAAACTGCCAATAGAGAACTACTTACTCTTCAGGCTGAAGC
TGATGGAACAGGTAACAAAGGCAAACACTAATCATGATCAGCAAGATGAAGCAGAAAGGGAACAAGGGGA
TATTAAATGTGTATAGACACGCTAGAGAGATGGCTCAGCAGTTAAGAGAACTAGCTGGTCTTTCAGAGGT
CCTGAGATCAATACCGGTCATGGTCGACATTGATTATTGACTAGTTATTAATAGTAATCAATTACGGGGT
CATTAGTTCATAGCCCATATATGGAGTTCCGCGTTACATAACTTACGGTAAATGGCCCGCCTGGCTGACC
GCCCAACGACCCCCGCCCATTGACGTCAATAATGACGTATGTTCCCATAGTAACGCCAATAGGGACTTTC
CATTGACGTCAATGGGTGGAGTATTTACGGTAAACTGCCCACTTGGCAGTACATCAAGTGTATCATATGC
CAAGTACGCCCCCTATTGACGTCAATGACGGTAAATGGCCCGCCTGGCATTATGCCCAGTACATGACCTT
ATGGGACTTTCCTACTTGGCAGTACATCTACGTATTAGTCATCGCTATTACCATGGTCGAGGTGAGCCCC
ACGTTCTGCTTCACTCTCCCCATCTCCCCCCCCTCCCCACCCCCAATTTTGTATTTATTTATTTTTTAAT
TATTTTGTGCAGCGATGGGGGCGGGGGGGGGGGGGGGGCGCGCGCCAGGCGGGGCGGGGCGGGGCGAGGG
GCGGGGCGGGGCGAGGCGGAGAGGTGCGGCGGCAGCCAATCAGAGCGGCGCGCTCCGAAAGTTTCCTTTT
ATGGCGAGGCGGCGGCGGCGGCGGCCCTATAAAAAGCGAAGCGCGCGGCGGGCGGGAGTCGCTGCGCGCT
GCCTTCGCCCCGTGCCCCGCTCCGCCGCCGCCTCGCGCCGCCCGCCCCGGCTCTGACTGACCGCGTTACT
CCCACAGGTGAGCGGGCGGGACGGCCCTTCTCCTCCGGGCTGTAATTAGCGCTTGGTTTAATGACGGCTT
GTTTCTTTTCTGTGGCTGCGTGAAAGCCTTGAGGGGCTCCGGGAGGGCCCTTTGTGCGGGGGGAGCGGCT
CGGGGGGTGCGTGCGTGTGTGTGTGCGTGGGGAGCGCCGCGTGCGGCTCCGCGCTGCCCGGCGGCTGTGA
GCGCTGCGGGCGCGGCGCGGGGCTTTGTGCGCTCCGCAGTGTGCGCGAGGGGAGCGCGGCCGGGGGCGGT
GCCCCGCGGTGCGGGGGGGGCTGCGAGGGGAACAAAGGCTGCGTGCGGGGTGTGTGCGTGGGGGGGTGAG
CAGGGGGTGTGGGCGCGTCGGTCGGGCTGCAACCCCCCCTGCACCCCCCTCCCCGAGTTGCTGAGCACGG
CCCGGCTTCGGGTGCGGGGCTCCGTACGGGGCGTGGCGCGGGGCTCGCCGTGCCGGGCGGGGGGTGGCGG
CAGGTGGGGGTGCCGGGCGGGGCGGGGCCGCCTCGGGCCGGGGAGGGCTCGGGGGAGGGGCGCGGCGGCC
CCCGGAGCGCCGGCGGCTGTCGAGGCGCGGCGAGCCGCAGCCATTGCCTTTTATGGTAATCGTGCGAGAG
GGCGCAGGGACTTCCTTTGTCCCAAATCTGTGCGGAGCCGAAATCTGGGAGGCGCCGCCGCACCCCCTCT
AGCGGGCGCGGGGCGAAGCGGTGCGGCGCCGGCAGGAAGGAAATGGGCGGGGAGGGCCTTCGTGCGTCGC
CGCGCCGCCGTCCCCTTCTCCCTCTCCAGCCTCGGGGCTGTCCGCGGGGGGACGGCTGCCTTCGGGGGGG
ACGGGGCAGGGCGGGGTTCGGCTTCTGGCGTGTGACCGGCGGCTCTAGAGCCTCTGCTAACCATGTTCAT
GCCTTCTTCTTTTTCCTACAGCTCCTGGGCAACGTGCTGGTTATTGTGCTGTCTCATCATTTTGGCAAAG
AATTGCTAGCATAACTTCGTATAGCATACATTATACGAAGTTATAGCCACCGCGGTGGCGGCCGCTCTAG
AATCATAATCAGCCATACCACATTTGTAGAGGTTTTACTTGCTTTAAAAAACCTCCCACACCTCCCCCTG
AACCTGAAACATAAAATGAATGCAATTGTTGTTGTTAACTTGTTTATTGCAGCTTATAATGGTTACAAAT
AAAGCAATAGCATCACAAATTTCACAAATAAAGCATTTTTTTCACTGCATTCTAGTTGTGGTTTGTCCAA
ACTCATCAATGTATCTTAACTAGAATCATAATCAGCCATACCACATTTGTAGAGGTTTTACTTGCTTTAA
AAAACCTCCCACACCTCCCCCTGAACCTGAAACATAAAATGAATGCAATTGTTGTTGTTAACTTGTTTAT
TGCAGCTTATAATGGTTACAAATAAAGCAATAGCATCACAAATTTCACAAATAAAGCATTTTTTTCACTG
CATTCTAGTTGTGGTTTGTCCAAACTCATCAATGTATCTTAACTAGAATCATAATCAGCCATACCACATT
TGTAGAGGTTTTACTTGCTTTAAAAAACCTCCCACACCTCCCCCTGAACCTGAAACATAAAATGAATGCA
ATTGTTGTTGTTAACTTGTTTATTGCAGCTTATAATGGTTACAAATAAAGCAATAGCATCACAAATTTCA
CAAATAAAGCATTTTTTTCACTGCATTCTAGTTGTGGTTTGTCCAAACTCATCAATGTATCTTAACTAGT
GGATCTCATGCCTAGGATAACTTCGTATAGCATACATTATACGAAGTTATAGGCGCGCCATGAGCAAAGG
AGAAGAACTTTTCACTGGAGTTGTCCCAATTCTTGTTGAATTAGATGGTGATGTTAATGGGCACAAATTT
TCTGTCCGTGGAGAGGGTGAAGGTGATGCTACAAACGGAAAACTCACCCTTAAATTTATTTGCACTACTG
GAAAACTACCTGTTCCGTGGCCAACACTTGTCACTACTCTGACCTATGGTGTTCAATGCTTTTCCCGTTA
TCCGGATCACATGAAACGGCATGACTTTTTCAAGAGTGCCATGCCCGAAGGTTATGTACAGGAACGCACT
ATATCTTTCAAAGATGACGGGACCTACAAGACGCGTGCTGAAGTCAAGTTTGAAGGTGATACCCTTGTTA
ATCGTATCGAGTTAAAGGGTATTGATTTTAAAGAAGATGGAAACATTCTTGGACACAAACTCGAGTACAA
CTTTAACTCACACAATGTATACATCACGGCAGACAAACAAAAGAATGGAATCAAAGCTAACTTCAAAATT
CGCCACAACGTTGAAGATGGTTCCGTTCAACTAGCAGACCATTATCAACAAAATACTCCAATTGGCGATG
GCCCTGTCCTTTTACCAGACAACCATTACCTGTCGACACAATCTGTCCTTTCGAAAGATCCCAACGAAAA
GCGTGACCACATGGTCCTTCTTGAGTTTGTAACTGCTGCTGGGATTACACATGGCATGGATGAGCTCTAC
AAAGGCGGCTCCGGCGGCCGCTCCGAGGGCCGCGGCAGCCTGCTGACATGCGGCGACGTGGAAGAGAACC
CGGGCCCTATGGTGAGCAAGGGCGAGGAGGTCATCAAAGAATTCATGCGCTTCAAGGTGCGCATGGAGGG
CTCCATGAACGGCCACGAGTTCGAGATCGAGGGCGAGGGCGAGGGCCGCCCCTACGAGGGCACCCAGACC
GCCAAGCTGAAGGTGACCAAGGGCGGCCCCCTGCCCTTCGCCTGGGACATCCTGTCCCCCCAGTTCATGT
ACGGCTCCAAGGCGTACGTGAAGCACCCCGCCGACATCCCCGATTACAAGAAGCTGTCCTTCCCCGAGGG
CTTCAAGTGGGAGCGCGTGATGAACTTCGAGGACGGCGGTCTGGTGACCGTGACCCAGGACTCCTCCCTG
CAGGACGGCACGCTGATCTACAAGGTGAAGATGCGCGGCACCAACTTCCCCCCCGACGGCCCCGTAATGC
AGAAGAAGACCATGGGCTGGGAGGCCTCCACCGAGCGCCTGTACCCCCGCGACGGCGTGCTGAAGGGCGA
GATCCACCAGGCCCTGAAGCTGAAGGACGGCGGCCACTACCTGGTGGAGTTCAAGACCATCTACATGGCC
AAGAAGCCCGTGCAACTGCCCGGCTACTACTACGTGGACACCAAGCTGGACATCACCTCCCACAACGAGG
ACTACACCATCGTGGAACAGTACGAGCGCTCCGAGGGCCGCCACCACCTGTTCCTGGGGCATGGCACCGG
CAGCACCGGCAGCGGCAGCTCCGGCACCGCCTCCTCCGAGGACAACAACATGGCCGTCATCAAAGAGTTC
ATGCGCTTCAAGGTGCGCATGGAGGGCTCCATGAACGGCCACGAGTTCGAGATCGAGGGCGAGGGCGAGG
GCCGCCCCTACGAGGGCACCCAGACCGCCAAGCTGAAGGTGACCAAGGGCGGCCCCCTGCCCTTCGCCTG
GGACATCCTGTCCCCCCAGTTCATGTACGGCTCCAAGGCGTACGTGAAGCACCCCGCCGACATCCCCGAT
TACAAGAAGCTGTCCTTCCCCGAGGGCTTCAAGTGGGAGCGCGTGATGAACTTCGAGGACGGCGGTCTGG
TGACCGTGACCCAGGACTCCTCCCTGCAGGACGGCACGCTGATCTACAAGGTGAAGATGCGCGGCACCAA
CTTCCCCCCCGACGGCCCCGTAATGCAGAAGAAGACCATGGGCTGGGAGGCCTCCACCGAGCGCCTGTAC
CCCCGCGACGGCGTGCTGAAGGGCGAGATCCACCAGGCCCTGAAGCTGAAGGACGGCGGCCACTACCTGG
TGGAGTTCAAGACCATCTACATGGCCAAGAAGCCCGTGCAACTGCCCGGCTACTACTACGTGGACACCAA
GCTGGACATCACCTCCCACAACGAGGACTACACCATCGTGGAACAGTACGAGCGCTCCGAGGGCCGCCAC
CACCTGTTCCTGTACGGCATGGACGAGCTGTACAAGTAAGGCGCGCCAACCTCTGGATTACAAAATTTGT
GAAAGATTGACTGGTATTCTTAACTATGTTGCTCCTTTTACGCTATGTGGATACGCTGCTTTAATGCCTT
TGTATCATGCTATTGCTTCCCGTATGGCTTTCATTTTCTCCTCCTTGTATAAATCCTGGTTGCTGTCTCT
TTATGAGGAGTTGTGGCCCGTTGTCAGGCAACGTGGCGTGGTGTGCACTGTGTTTGCTGACGCAACCCCC
ACTGGTTGGGGCATTGCCACCACCTGTCAGCTCCTTTCCGGGACTTTCGCTTTCCCCCTCCCTATTGCCA
CGGCGGAACTCATCGCCGCCTGCCTTGCCCGCTGCTGGACAGGGGCTCGGCTGTTGGGCACTGACAATTC
CGTGGTGTTGTCGGGGAAATCATCGTCCTTTCCTTGGCTGCTCGCCTGTGTTGCCACCTGGATTCTGCGC
GGGACGTCCTTCTGCTACGTCCCTTCGGCCCTCAATCCAGCGGACCTTCCTTCCCGCGGCCTGCTGCCGG
CTCTGCGGCCTCTTCCGCGTCTTCGCCTTCGCCCTCAGACGAGTCGGATCTCCCTTTGGGCCGCCTCCCC
GCAGGATCCACTAGAGCGGCCGCCTAGAGCTCGCTATCAGCCTCGACTGTGCCTTCTAGTTGCCAGCCAT
CTGTTGTTTGCCCCTCCCCCGTGCCTTCCTTGACCCTGGAAGGTGCCACTCCCACTGTCCTTTCCTAATA
AAATGAGGAAATTGCATCGCATTGTCTGAGTAGGTGTCATTCTATTCTGGGGGGTGGGGTGGGGCAGGAC
AGCAAGGGGGAGGATTGGGAAGACAATAGCAGGCATGCTGGGGATGCGGTGGGCTCTATGGCTTCTGAGG
CGGAAAGAACCAGCTGGGGCTCGACTAGAGCTTGCGGAACCCTTAAGCTTGTCATTCGAATTTAGACACC
CACATGGTGGCTCATGACCATCTATCTATAAATGGATCTGATTTTCATGTCTGGCAGTGTACAGAAGCTA
ACTGAAGAAAGGTGGAAGACCCACAAGAGTTCAAGGTACCCAATTCGCCCTATAGTGAGTCGTATTACAA
TTCACTGGCCGTCGTTTTACAACGTCGTGACTGGGAAAACCCTGGCGTTACCCAACTTAATCGCCTTGCA
GCACATCCCCCTTTCGCCAGCTGGCGTAATAGCGAAGAGGCCCGCACCGATCGCCCTTCCCAACAGTTGC
GCAGCCTGAATGGCGAATGGCAAATTGTAAGCGTTAATATTTTGTTAAAATTCGCGTTAAATTTTTGTTA
AATCAGCTCATTTTTTAACCAATAGGCCGAAATCGGCAAAATCCCTTATAAATCAAAAGAATAGACCGAG
ATAGGGT
[37 nt withheld, positions 8548-8584]
AAAGAACGTGGACTCCAACGTCAAAGG
[49 nt withheld, positions 8612-8660]
T
[91 nt withheld, positions 8662-8752]
G
[124 nt withheld, positions 8754-8877]
CAG
